Addgene plasmid #10981: pL-RPB1
Depositing lab: Jeff Strathern. Depositing organization: National Cancer Institute (NCI). Publication: Mutations in the Saccharomyces cerevisiae RPB1 Gene Conferring Hypersensitivity to 6-Azauracil. Malagon F, Kireeva ML, Shafer BK, Lubkowska L, Kashlev M, Strathern JN. Genetics. 2006 Apr . 172(4):2201-9. 10.1534/genetics.105.052415 PubMed 16510790.
Backbone
  Vector backbone: pRS415 (with modifications)
  Backbone size w/o insert (bp): 4967
  Vector type: Bacterial Expression, Yeast Expression
  Selectable markers: LEU2
Growth in bacteria
  Bacterial resistance: Ampicillin, 100 μg/mL
  Growth temperature: 37°C
  Growth strain: DH5alpha
  Copy number: High Copy
Gene/Insert
  Gene/Insert name: RPB1
  Species: S. cerevisiae (budding yeast)
  Insert size (bp): 6349
  Mutation: Wild type RPB1 gene
  Entrez Gene: RPO21 (a.k.a. YDL140C, RPB1, RPB220, SIT1, SUA8)
  Cloning method: Restriction Enzyme; 5′ cloning site XhoI/AvaI (not destroyed); 3′ cloning site ApaI (not destroyed)
  Sequencing primers: 5′ M13 reverse; 3′ n/a
Terms and licenses: Academic/Nonprofit Terms; Industry Terms: Not Available to Industry
How to cite: pL-RPB1 was a gift from Jeff Strathern (Addgene plasmid # 10981 ; http://n2t.net/addgene:10981 ; RRID:Addgene_10981)
