[The description below was written by a language model from this plasmid's Addgene catalogue record and pLannotate feature annotations shown in this document.]
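Description:
pL-RPB1 is a yeast–E. coli shuttle plasmid built on a modified pRS415 backbone and carrying the wild-type Saccharomyces cerevisiae RPB1 gene (systematic name RPO21/YDL140C), which encodes the largest, catalytic subunit of RNA polymerase II. In yeast it is maintained as a low-copy centromeric plasmid through a CEN6/ARS element and is selected by leucine prototrophy via the LEU2 marker, expressed from its own promoter. In E. coli it replicates from a high-copy ColE1/pUC-type origin and is selected with ampicillin through the bla gene. Short fragments annotated as lacI, rop, bom and NFS1 are backbone or marker-flanking remnants rather than functional units.

The roughly 6.3 kb RPB1 insert was cloned between XhoI/AvaI and ApaI sites, both retained, downstream of the vector's lac promoter/operator region. The annotated RPO21 coding match begins several hundred bases into the insert and is labelled as a fragment, and a piece of BPL1 is annotated on the opposite strand further along the insert. This layout is consistent with a genomic fragment that includes flanking chromosomal sequence, so expression in yeast is presumably driven by the native RPB1 regulatory region. However, the record does not explicitly name a promoter or terminator for the insert. The total annotated length of 11,316 nt matches the sum of the stated backbone and insert sizes.

The associated publication concerns RPB1 mutations that confer hypersensitivity to 6-azauracil, which suggests this plasmid provided the wild-type RPB1 copy in those genetic studies of Pol II function. The record does not spell out its exact role.
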