Features (pLannotate 1.2.2; 15 found; start..end, strand, type, name):
     70..573     -  misc_feature   CEN/ARS: S. cerevisiae CEN6 centromere fused to an autonomously replicating sequence
    610..714     +  promoter       AmpR promoter: bla
    715..1575    +  CDS            AmpR: β-lactamase; bla; confers resistance to ampicillin, carbenicillin, and related antibiotics
   1746..2334    +  rep_origin     ori: high-copy-number ColE1/pMB1/pBR322/pUC origin of replication
   2517..2609    +  CDS            lacI (fragment): lac repressor; lacI; The lac repressor binds to the lac operator to inhibit transcription in E. coli. This inhibition can be relieved by adding lactose or isopropyl-β-D-thiogalactopyranoside (IPTG).
   2622..2643    +  protein_bind   CAP binding site: CAP binding activates transcription in the presence of cAMP. E. coli catabolite activator protein
   2658..2688    +  promoter       lac promoter: promoter for the E. coli lac operon
   2692..2714    +  protein_bind   lac operator (fragment): The lac repressor binds to the lac operator to inhibit transcription in E. coli. This inhibition can be relieved by adding lactose or isopropyl-β-D-thiogalactopyranoside (IPTG). lac repressor encoded by lacI
   3358..7971    +  CDS            RPO21 (fragment): RPB1_YEAST - Also known as RPB1, RPB220, SUA8. Experimental evidence at protein level: Swiss-Prot protein existence level 1. DNA-dependent RNA polymerase catalyzes the transcription of DNA into RNA using the four ribonucleoside triphosphates as substrates. Largest and catalytic component of RNA polymerase II which synthesizes mRNA precursors and many functional non-coding RNAs. Forms the polymerase active center together with the second largest subunit. Pol II is the central component of the basal RNA polymerase II transcription machinery. During a transcription cycle, Pol II, general transcri
   8811..9110    -  CDS            BPL1 (fragment): BPL1_YEAST - Also known as ACC2. Experimental evidence at protein level: Swiss-Prot protein existence level 1. Post-translational modification of specific protein by attachment of biotin. Acts on various carboxylases such as acetyl-CoA- carboxylase, pyruvate carboxylase, propionyl CoA carboxylase, and 3- methylcrotonyl CoA carboxylase. From Saccharomyces cerevisiae (strain ATCC 204508 / S288c) (Baker's yeast).
   9152..9559    +  promoter       LEU2 promoter: S. cerevisiae LEU2
   9560..10654   +  CDS            LEU2: 3-isopropylmalate dehydrogenase, required for leucine biosynthesis; S. cerevisiae LEU2; yeast auxotrophic marker
  11016..11117   -  CDS            NFS1 (fragment): NFS1_YEAST - Also known as SPL1 From Saccharomyces cerevisiae (strain ATCC 204508 / S288c) (Baker's yeast).
  11130..11180   -  misc_feature   bom (fragment): basis of mobility region from pBR322
  11282..1       -  CDS            rop (fragment) (across the origin): Rop protein, which maintains plasmids at low copy number; rop
>Addgene plasmid #10981 | pL-RPB1 | depositor full sequence | sequence record 6825 | Author sequence
GACGAAAGGGCCTCGTGATACGCCTATTTTTATAGGTTAATGTCATGATAATAATGGTTTCTTAGGACGG
ATCGCTTGCCTGTAACTTACACGCGCCTCGTATCTTTTAATGATGGAATAATTTGGGAATTTACTCTGTG
TTTATTTATTTTTATGTTTTGTATTTGGATTTTAGAAAGTAAATAAAGAAGGTAGAAGAGTTACGGAATG
AAGAAAAAAAAATAAACAAAGGTTTAAAAAATTTCAACAAAAAGCGTACTTTACATATATATTTATTAGA
CAAGAAAAGCAGATTAAATAGATATACATTCGATTAACGATAAGTAAAATGTAAAATCACAGGATTTTCG
TGTGTGGTCTTCTACACAGACAAGATGAAACAATTCGGCATTAATACCTGAGAGCAGGAAGAGCAAGATA
AAAGGTAGTATTTGTTGGCGATCCCCCTAGAGTCTTTTACATCTTCGGAAAACAAAAACTATTTTTTCTT
TAATTTCTTTTTTTACTTTCTATTTTTAATTTATATATTTATATTAAAAAATTTAAATTATAATTATTTT
TATAGCACGTGATGAAAAGGACCCAGGTGGCACTTTTCGGGGAAATGTGCGCGGAACCCCTATTTGTTTA
TTTTTCTAAATACATTCAAATATGTATCCGCTCATGAGACAATAACCCTGATAAATGCTTCAATAATATT
GAAAAAGGAAGAGTATGAGTATTCAACATTTCCGTGTCGCCCTTATTCCCTTTTTTGCGGCATTTTGCCT
TCCTGTTTTTGCTCACCCAGAAACGCTGGTGAAAGTAAAAGATGCTGAAGATCAGTTGGGTGCACGAGTG
GGTTACATCGAACTGGATCTCAACAGCGGTAAGATCCTTGAGAGTTTTCGCCCCGAAGAACGTTTTCCAA
TGATGAGCACTTTTAAAGTTCTGCTATGTGGCGCGGTATTATCCCGTATTGACGCCGGGCAAGAGCAACT
CGGTCGCCGCATACACTATTCTCAGAATGACTTGGTTGAGTACTCACCAGTCACAGAAAAGCATCTTACG
GATGGCATGACAGTAAGAGAATTATGCAGTGCTGCCATAACCATGAGTGATAACACTGCGGCCAACTTAC
TTCTGACAACGATCGGAGGACCGAAGGAGCTAACCGCTTTTTTGCACAACATGGGGGATCATGTAACTCG
CCTTGATCGTTGGGAACCGGAGCTGAATGAAGCCATACCAAACGACGAGCGTGACACCACGATGCCTGTA
GCAATGGCAACAACGTTGCGCAAACTATTAACTGGCGAACTACTTACTCTAGCTTCCCGGCAACAATTAA
TAGACTGGATGGAGGCGGATAAAGTTGCAGGACCACTTCTGCGCTCGGCCCTTCCGGCTGGCTGGTTTAT
TGCTGATAAATCTGGAGCCGGTGAGCGTGGGTCTCGCGGTATCATTGCAGCACTGGGGCCAGATGGTAAG
CCCTCCCGTATCGTAGTTATCTACACGACGGGGAGTCAGGCAACTATGGATGAACGAAATAGACAGATCG
CTGAGATAGGTGCCTCACTGATTAAGCATTGGTAACTGTCAGACCAAGTTTACTCATATATACTTTAGAT
TGATTTAAAACTTCATTTTTAATTTAAAAGGATCTAGGTGAAGATCCTTTTTGATAATCTCATGACCAAA
ATCCCTTAACGTGAGTTTTCGTTCCACTGAGCGTCAGACCCCGTAGAAAAGATCAAAGGATCTTCTTGAG
ATCCTTTTTTTCTGCGCGTAATCTGCTGCTTGCAAACAAAAAAACCACCGCTACCAGCGGTGGTTTGTTT
GCCGGATCAAGAGCTACCAACTCTTTTTCCGAAGGTAACTGGCTTCAGCAGAGCGCAGATACCAAATACT
GTCCTTCTAGTGTAGCCGTAGTTAGGCCACCACTTCAAGAACTCTGTAGCACCGCCTACATACCTCGCTC
TGCTAATCCTGTTACCAGTGGCTGCTGCCAGTGGCGATAAGTCGTGTCTTACCGGGTTGGACTCAAGACG
ATAGTTACCGGATAAGGCGCAGCGGTCGGGCTGAACGGGGGGTTCGTGCACACAGCCCAGCTTGGAGCGA
ACGACCTACACCGAACTGAGATACCTACAGCGTGAGCTATGAGAAAGCGCCACGCTTCCCGAAGGGAGAA
AGGCGGACAGGTATCCGGTAAGCGGCAGGGTCGGAACAGGAGAGCGCACGAGGGAGCTTCCAGGGGGAAA
CGCCTGGTATCTTTATAGTCCTGTCGGGTTTCGCCACCTCTGACTTGAGCGTCGATTTTTGTGATGCTCG
TCAGGGGGGCGGAGCCTATGGAAAAACGCCAGCAACGCGGCCTTTTTACGGTTCCTGGCCTTTTGCTGGC
CTTTTGCTCACATGTTCTTTCCTGCGTTATCCCCTGATTCTGTGGATAACCGTATTACCGCCTTTGAGTG
AGCTGATACCGCTCGCCGCAGCCGAACGACCGAGCGCAGCGAGTCAGTGAGCGAGGAAGCGGAAGAGCGC
CCAATACGCAAACCGCCTCTCCCCGCGCGTTGGCCGATTCATTAATGCAGCTGGCACGACAGGTTTCCCG
ACTGGAAAGCGGGCAGTGAGCGCAACGCAATTAATGTGAGTTACCTCACTCATTAGGCACCCCAGGCTTT
ACACTTTATGCTTCCGGCTCCTATGTTGTGTGGAATTGTGAGCGGATAACAATTTCACACAGGAAACAGC
TATGACCATGATTACGCCAAGCGCGTCTCGAGGAGCGTGCAGCACCATTCACCGCCAGCTTTGTATCGTC
CTTTAGAGTGCAGCAAGAACATTAATTGCTCTCACAGAGGTATCATAAGAACATCCGATTCGTTCATTAA
CTGAAATCATATCTGTGTTGTTCTGATCGACTCTCTTTGTTAGTTTTATCTTCCATTTTTTTTTATTCCT
TTCATTTTCCAATAAAATTTGAACAGGATCGATATAAACAGATAAAAACCCTCCAAAGTTAACCATTTGT
TTATATTTGCTTTTCTGCATAAGTTTTCCTAGCGAATTCCCTGATCAACTTTCAAGGAAAACTAAAACTA
CTGTATTATAAGAGGTTTTTTTTTTCATTCCAGATTAATTTTGAAATACGATATCCTCAAGTTTATCTAC
CAGAATATTTGACTAAGAAATCAAACTCTGTTAATAATAATATAATTATAAAAACCTCAACTAGAAACTC
CAAAAAAAAAAATTTACCATTTTTTACTTTCTATCCTTGTTAACCAAATTTCAAAAAAATTTTACCTTTT
CTTTTTCCAGAAGAGGGACCAATCATAAAGATAGCAATAACACTTTACCCCAAAATATAAATCAGACATG
GTAGGACAACAGTATTCTAGTGCTCCACTCCGTACAGTAAAAGAGGTCCAATTCGGTCTTTTCTCACCTG
AAGAAGTTAGAGCAATCAGTGTGGCCAAAATTAGATTTCCAGAGACAATGGATGAAACCCAGACGAGAGC
GAAAATTGGTGGTCTAAACGACCCTAGGTTAGGCTCTATTGATCGTAATCTGAAGTGTCAAACTTGTCAA
GAGGGTATGAACGAATGTCCTGGTCATTTTGGTCACATAGATTTAGCAAAACCTGTATTTCATGTTGGTT
TTATTGCCAAAATTAAGAAAGTATGTGAGTGTGTCTGTATGCACTGTGGTAAGCTATTACTGGATGAACA
TAATGAATTAATGAGACAAGCTCTAGCAATCAAAGACAGTAAAAAAAGGTTTGCTGCAATTTGGACTTTA
TGTAAAACAAAAATGGTCTGCGAAACAGATGTCCCTTCTGAAGATGATCCTACTCAGCTCGTATCAAGGG
GAGGTTGTGGTAATACACAGCCTACAATTCGTAAGGATGGGTTGAAATTAGTTGGTAGTTGGAAAAAAGA
TAGAGCCACGGGGGATGCGGATGAACCAGAACTAAGAGTTTTAAGTACGGAGGAAATCTTGAATATTTTT
AAGCATATCTCAGTAAAAGACTTCACTAGTTTGGGTTTCAACGAAGTTTTTTCTCGTCCAGAATGGATGA
TTTTAACATGCCTTCCTGTCCCACCACCACCGGTGCGTCCATCCATTTCCTTCAATGAATCTCAAAGAGG
TGAGGATGATTTAACCTTTAAACTTGCTGATATTTTAAAAGCTAATATTAGTTTGGAAACACTAGAGCAT
AACGGTGCTCCACATCATGCTATTGAAGAAGCAGAGAGTTTATTACAATTTCATGTTGCCACTTATATGG
ATAATGATATTGCTGGTCAACCACAAGCTCTTCAAAAGTCCGGCCGTCCCGTTAAATCTATTCGTGCTCG
TTTGAAGGGTAAAGAGGGTCGTATCAGAGGTAATTTAATGGGTAAGCGTGTGGATTTTTCGGCAAGAACT
GTTATTTCTGGTGATCCTAATTTGGAATTAGACCAAGTCGGTGTTCCAAAATCTATTGCCAAGACTTTAA
CATACCCAGAAGTGGTCACACCATATAACATAGATCGTCTGACGCAACTTGTTAGGAATGGACCAAATGA
GCACCCCGGTGCCAAATACGTCATTCGTGATAGCGGAGACCGTATAGATTTAAGATACAGTAAAAGGGCA
GGTGATATTCAATTACAGTATGGGTGGAAAGTTGAACGTCATATTATGGACAATGATCCAGTTTTATTCA
ACCGTCAACCTTCGTTGCACAAAATGTCCATGATGGCCCACAGAGTAAAAGTTATTCCATATTCTACATT
TAGATTGAATTTGTCCGTTACATCTCCATACAATGCCGATTTCGACGGTGACGAAATGAATCTTCACGTT
CCTCAGTCTGAGGAAACAAGGGCGGAACTTTCTCAATTATGTGCTGTTCCTCTGCAAATTGTTTCACCAC
AATCTAACAAACCTTGTATGGGTATTGTTCAAGATACTTTGTGTGGTATTCGTAAACTGACATTAAGAGA
TACATTTATAGAACTTGATCAAGTTTTGAATATGCTTTATTGGGTTCCAGATTGGGATGGTGTTATTCCG
ACACCTGCAATTATCAAGCCCAAACCTTTGTGGTCCGGTAAACAAATCTTGTCTGTGGCTATCCCAAACG
GTATTCATTTACAACGTTTTGATGAGGGCACTACTCTGCTTTCTCCAAAGGATAATGGTATGCTTATTAT
TGACGGTCAAATCATTTTTGGTGTAGTAGAGAAAAAAACCGTTGGTTCCTCCAATGGTGGTTTAATTCAT
GTTGTTACGAGAGAAAAGGGACCTCAAGTTTGTGCTAAGTTGTTTGGTAACATACAGAAAGTTGTTAACT
TTTGGTTACTACATAATGGGTTTTCAACAGGTATTGGTGATACCATTGCGGACGGCCCAACAATGAGGGA
AATTACAGAGACAATTGCAGAGGCTAAAAAGAAAGTTTTGGATGTTACGAAAGAAGCCCAGGCAAACTTA
TTGACTGCTAAACATGGTATGACTCTCCGTGAGTCTTTTGAGGATAACGTTGTTCGGTTCCTAAATGAAG
CAAGAGATAAGGCAGGTCGTTTAGCTGAAGTCAATTTGAAAGATTTGAACAATGTGAAACAAATGGTTAT
GGCAGGTTCCAAGGGTTCATTTATTAATATCGCGCAAATGTCAGCTTGTGTAGGACAGCAATCTGTTGAA
GGTAAACGTATTGCTTTTGGGTTCGTTGATCGTACCTTACCTCATTTCTCTAAAGATGATTACTCCCCAG
AGTCTAAAGGTTTTGTTGAGAACTCATATTTGAGAGGTTTGACCCCACAAGAATTTTTTTTCCATGCAAT
GGGTGGTCGTGAAGGTCTTATCGATACCGCCGTCAAAACAGCCGAAACAGGTTATATTCAACGTCGTTTA
GTGAAAGCTCTAGAAGATATCATGGTTCATTACGATAACACCACAAGAAACTCATTGGGTAACGTTATTC
AGTTTATTTATGGTGAAGATGGTATGGATGCTGCGCATATTGAAAAGCAATCGCTAGATACTATTGGTGG
CTCCGATGCAGCTTTTGAAAAGAGATACAGAGTTGATTTATTGAATACAGACCATACCCTTGATCCCTCA
CTATTGGAATCCGGATCTGAGATACTTGGCGATTTGAAACTTCAAGTTCTCCTGGATGAAGAATACAAAC
AATTAGTGAAAGATCGTAAATTTTTGAGGGAAGTTTTTGTTGATGGTGAAGCAAACTGGCCATTACCAGT
CAACATAAGACGTATTATTCAAAATGCTCAACAAACTTTCCACATAGATCATACGAAACCATCTGATTTA
ACAATCAAAGACATCGTTCTTGGTGTAAAGGATTTGCAAGAAAACTTATTAGTGTTGCGTGGTAAGAATG
AAATTATACAAAATGCCCAGCGAGATGCAGTTACATTGTTCTGCTGTTTATTACGTTCCCGTTTGGCCAC
ACGTAGAGTTCTACAAGAGTACAGACTAACAAAACAGGCATTCGATTGGGTATTAAGTAATATCGAGGCA
CAATTCCTCCGTTCTGTTGTTCACCCTGGTGAAATGGTTGGTGTTCTAGCAGCCCAATCCATTGGTGAAC
CAGCCACACAAATGACCCTTAACACCTTCCATTTTGCTGGTGTTGCTTCCAAAAAAGTTACTTCTGGTGT
CCCCCGTTTAAAGGAAATTTTGAATGTGGCCAAAAACATGAAAACCCCTTCCTTGACTGTATACTTAGAG
CCTGGTCATGCTGCCGATCAAGAACAAGCGAAGTTGATCAGATCTGCTATCGAGCATACCACTTTAAAGA
GTGTCACTATTGCTTCAGAAATTTACTATGATCCTGATCCACGTTCCACAGTTATTCCAGAAGATGAAGA
AATTATCCAACTTCATTTCTCATTATTGGATGAAGAGGCTGAACAATCTTTTGACCAACAATCACCTTGG
TTATTACGTCTGGAACTGGATCGTGCAGCAATGAATGATAAAGACTTAACAATGGGTCAGGTTGGTGAAA
GAATCAAGCAAACATTCAAAAATGATTTGTTTGTTATCTGGTCTGAAGACAACGATGAGAAGTTGATCAT
CCGTTGTCGTGTTGTTCGTCCAAAGTCACTAGATGCTGAGACTGAAGCAGAAGAAGATCATATGTTGAAG
AAAATTGAGAACACAATGTTAGAGAATATTACATTACGTGGTGTAGAGAACATCGAGCGTGTTGTCATGA
TGAAATATGACCGTAAAGTACCAAGTCCAACTGGTGAATACGTTAAGGAACCTGAATGGGTGTTGGAAAC
AGATGGTGTTAACTTATCTGAAGTTATGACTGTTCCTGGTATCGACCCAACCAGAATCTATACCAACTCC
TTCATTGATATAATGGAAGTTCTAGGTATTGAAGCTGGTCGTGCAGCCTTGTATAAAGAAGTTTACAATG
TTATTGCTTCTGATGGTTCGTATGTTAACTACCGTCATATGGCTTTGTTAGTCGATGTTATGACAACCCA
AGGTGGCTTAACTTCTGTTACTCGTCATGGTTTCAACAGATCAAATACAGGTGCCTTAATGAGATGTTCA
TTTGAAGAAACTGTCGAAATTTTGTTTGAAGCTGGTGCTTCAGCCGAATTAGATGATTGTCGTGGTGTTT
CGGAAAATGTCATTCTTGGTCAAATGGCTCCAATCGGTACCGGTGCATTTGATGTGATGATCGATGAGGA
GTCACTGGTAAAATACATGCCAGAACAAAAAATAACTGAGATTGAAGACGGACAAGATGGTGGCGTCACA
CCATACAGTAACGAAAGTGGTTTGGTCAATGCAGATCTTGACGTTAAAGATGAGCTAATGTTTTCACCTC
TGGTTGATTCGGGTTCAAATGACGCTATGGCTGGAGGATTTACAGCGTACGGTGGTGCTGATTATGGTGA
AGCCACGTCTCCATTTGGTGCTTATGGTGAAGCACCTACATCTCCCGGATTTGGAGTCTCCTCACCAGGC
TTTTCTCCAACTTCCCCAACATACTCTCCTACCTCTCCAGCGTACTCACCAACATCACCATCGTACTCAC
CAACATCACCATCGTACTCGCCAACATCACCATCGTACTCACCTACATCACCATCGTATTCACCAACGTC
ACCATCATATTCGCCAACGTCACCATCATATTCGCCAACGTCGCCATCGTATTCTCCAACGTCACCATCG
TATTCGCCAACGTCGCCTTCCTACTCTCCCACGTCGCCAAGCTACAGCCCTACGTCTCCTTCTTATTCTC
CTACATCTCCATCATACTCTCCTACGTCACCAAGTTACAGCCCAACGTCACCAAGTTACAGCCCAACGTC
TCCAGCCTATTCCCCAACATCACCAAGTTATAGTCCTACATCGCCTTCATACTCTCCAACATCACCATCC
TATTCCCCAACATCACCTTCTTACTCTCCCACCTCTCCAAACTATAGCCCTACTTCACCTTCTTACTCCC
CAACATCTCCAGGCTACAGCCCAGGATCTCCTGCATATTCTCCAAAGCAAGACGAACAAAAGCATAATGA
AAATGAAAATTCCAGATGATATAGTATATCATCCTTACGTATTTGACGTTATTACATTATATATAGTTTC
TCAAATAATATTTCTAGTTTATTTTTGTATCATAATAAAAACGTATACCAAATATACCATTATTTTTCAT
AGCATTATGGTAGGGATAGGGAATCAAGTAACTAATTTATATCCGCAGAGCATTGGGAAAACCAACGGCG
CTAGTAAATGCATTTAAATTACGTCCGTCCAACTTCTAAGCTTCAAGTGGTAGACTCTTAACTCTGAACC
TTTTTAGCAATTAAGCTCTTGAAGATATCAAAAGTGTTACCGTCCGGCTGTAAATTATAAACGTTTCCTG
TAAATTGAGTGGAACTACCGCTTACCAATTCTTTTGCAATCAGTAAACCGTAGTCTTCCGTGATACCAGT
AATCATGGCTTGCGTATTTCCGTGATCTGGTAATGTTACTATTTGGTTACTATGTAACCACAACTCATAA
TAACTTGGCAATATTTCCGCAGCTCCGTAGTTAATAAACTGTTTTAATATGACCTCAAGGTTATTCATAT
AGAGTGCCTGCGGGCCCGATCCGATATCCAGGCCTCAGCTTAGGCCTAGACAACTGTGGGAATACTCAGG
TATCGTAAGATGCAAGAGTTCGAATCTCTTAGCAACCATTATTTTTTTCCTCAACATAACGAGAACACAC
AGGGGCGCTATCGCACAGAATCAAATTCGATGACTGGAAATTTTTTGTTAATTTCAGAGGTCGCCTGACG
CATATACCTTTTTCAACTGAAAAATTGGGAGAAAAAGGAAAGGTGAGAGCCGCGGAACCGGCTTTTCATA
TAGAATAGAGAAGCGTTCATGACTAAATGCTTGCATCACAATACTTGAAGTTGACAATATTATTTAAGGA
CCTATTGTTTTTTCCAATAGGTGGTTAGCAATCGTCTTACTTTCTAACTTTTCTTACCTTTTACATTTCA
GCAATATATATATATATATTTCAAGGATATACCATTCTAATGTCTGCCCCTAAGAAGATCGTCGTTTTGC
CAGGTGACCACGTTGGTCAAGAAATCACAGCCGAAGCCATTAAGGTTCTTAAAGCTATTTCTGATGTTCG
TTCCAATGTCAAGTTCGATTTCGAAAATCATTTAATTGGTGGTGCTGCTATCGATGCTACAGGTGTCCCA
CTTCCAGATGAGGCGCTGGAAGCCTCCAAGAAGGTTGATGCCGTTTTGTTAGGTGCTGTGGGTGGTCCTA
AATGGGGTACAGGTAGTGTTAGACCTGAACAAGGTTTACTAAAAATCCGTAAAGAACTTCAATTGTACGC
CAACTTAAGACCATGTAACTTTGCATCCGACTCTCTTTTAGACTTATCTCCAATCAAGCCACAATTTGCT
AAAGGTACTGACTTCGTTGTTGTCAGAGAATTAGTGGGAGGTATTTACTTTGGTAAGAGAAAGGAAGACG
ATGGTGATGGTGTCGCTTGGGATAGTGAACAATACACCGTTCCAGAAGTGCAAAGAATCACAAGAATGGC
CGCTTTCATGGCCCTACAACATGAGCCACCATTGCCTATTTGGTCCTTGGATAAAGCTAATGTTTTGGCC
TCTTCAAGATTATGGAGAAAAACTGTGGAGGAAACCATCAAGAACGAATTTCCTACATTGAAGGTTCAAC
ATCAATTGATTGATTCTGCCGCCATGATCCTAGTTAAGAACCCAACCCACCTAAATGGTATTATAATCAC
CAGCAACATGTTTGGTGATATCATCTCCGATGAAGCCTCCGTTATCCCAGGTTCCTTGGGTTTGTTGCCA
TCTGCGTCCTTGGCCTCTTTGCCAGACAAGAACACCGCATTTGGTTTGTACGAACCATGCCACGGTTCTG
CTCCAGATTTGCCAAAGAATAAGGTTGACCCTATCGCCACTATCTTGTCTGCTGCAATGATGTTGAAATT
GTCATTGAACTTGCCTGAAGAAGGTAAGGCCATTGAAGATGCAGTTAAAAAGGTTTTGGATGCAGGTATC
AGAACTGGTGATTTAGGTGGTTCCAACAGTACCACCGAAGTCGGTGATGCTGTCGCCGAAGAAGTTAAGA
AAATCCTTGCTTAAAAAGATTCTCTTTTTTTATGATATTTGTACATAAACTTTATAAATGAAATTCATAA
TAGAAACGACACGAAATTACAAAATGGAATATGTTCATAGGGTAGACGAAACTATATACGCAATCTACAT
ACATTTATCAAGAAGGAGAAAAAGGAGGATAGTAAAGGAATACAGGTAAGCAAATTGATACTAATGGCTC
AACGTGATAAGGAAAAAGAATTGCACTTTAACATTAATATTGACAAGGAGGAGGGCACCACACAAAAAGT
TAGGTGTAACAGAAAATCATGAAACTACGATTCCTAATTTGATATTGGAGGATTTTCTCTAAAAAAAAAA
AAATACAACAAATAAAAAACACTCAATGACCTGACCATTTGATGGAGTTTAAGTCAATACCTTCTTGAAC
CATTTCCCATAATGGTGAAAGTTCCCTCAAGAATTTTACTCTGTCAGAAACGGCCTTACGACGTAGTCGA
TATGGTGCACTCTCAGTACAATCTGCTCTGATGCCGCATAGTTAAGCCAGCCCCGACACCCGCCAACACC
CGCTGACGCGCCCTGACGGGCTTGTCTGCTCCCGGCATCCGCTTACAGACAAGCTGTGACCGTCTCCGGG
AGCTGCATGTGTCAGAGGTTTTCACCGTCATCACCGAAACGCGCGA
