>Addgene plasmid #10981 | pL-RPB1 | addgene partial sequence | sequence record 17961 | 10981 with M13rev
TGCGCGTCTCGAGGAGCGTGCAGCACCATTCACCGCCAGCTTTGTATCGTCCTTTAGAGTGCAGCAAGAA
CATTAATTGCTCTCACAGAGGTATCATAAGAACATCCGATTCGTTCATTAACTGAAATCATATCTGTGTT
GTTCTGATCGACTCTCTTTGTTAGTTTTATCTTCCATTTTTTTTTATTCCTTTCATTTTCCAATAAAATT
TGAACAGGATCGATATAAACAGATAAAAACCCTCCAAAGTTAACCATTTGTTTATATTTGCTTTTCTGCA
TAAGTTTTCCTAGCGAATTCCCTGATCAACTTTCAAGGAAAACTAAAACTACTGTATTATAAGAGGTTTT
TTTTTTCATTCCAGATTAATTTTGAAATACGATATCCTCAAGTTTATCTACCAGAATATTTGACTAAGAA
ATCAAACTCTGTTAATAATAATATAATTATAAAAACCTCAACTAGAAACTCCAAAAAAAAAAATTTACCA
TTTTTTACTTTCTATCCTTGTTAACCAAATTTCAAAAAAATTTTACCTTTTCTTTTTCCAGAAGAGGGAC
CAATCATAAAGATAGCAATAACACTTTACCCCAAAATATAAATCAGACATGGTAGGACAACAGTATTCTA
GTGCTCCACTCCGTACAGT
